Addgene plasmid #19008: pGEX-p40PX(aa1-148)
Depositing lab: Michael Yaffe. Depositing organization: Massachusetts Institute of Technology. Publication: The PX domains of p47phox and p40phox bind to lipid products of PI(3)K. Kanai F, Liu H, Field SJ, Akbary H, Matsuo T, Brown GE, Cantley LC, Yaffe MB. Nat Cell Biol. 2001 Jul . 3(7):675-8. 10.1038/35083070 PubMed 11433300.
Backbone
  Vector backbone: pGEX4T1
  Backbone size w/o insert (bp): 4969
  Vector type: Bacterial Expression
Growth in bacteria
  Bacterial resistance: Ampicillin, 100 μg/mL
  Growth temperature: 37°C
  Growth strain: DH5alpha
  Copy number: High Copy
Gene/Insert
  Gene/Insert name: p40phox (alt name: NADPH oxidase subunit, NCF4)
  Species: H. sapiens (human)
  Insert size (bp): 444
  Mutation: aa1-148 (PX domains)
  Entrez Gene: NCF4 (a.k.a. CGD3, NCF, P40PHOX, SH3PXD4)
  Tag / fusion protein: GST (N terminal on backbone)
  Cloning method: Restriction Enzyme
  Sequencing primers: 5′ pGEX-5
Terms and licenses: Academic/Nonprofit Terms; Industry Terms: Not Available to Industry
How to cite: pGEX-p40PX(aa1-148) was a gift from Michael Yaffe (Addgene plasmid # 19008 ; http://n2t.net/addgene:19008 ; RRID:Addgene_19008)
