[The description below was written by a language model from this plasmid's Addgene catalogue record.]
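Description:
pGEX-p40PX(aa1-148) is a bacterial expression plasmid built on the pGEX4T1 backbone (about 5 kb without insert) for producing a glutathione S-transferase fusion protein in E. coli. It is maintained as a high-copy plasmid under ampicillin selection. The record lists only catalogue fields and no feature table, so the promoter and other backbone elements are not stated explicitly. pGEX-4T vectors generally drive expression from an IPTG-inducible tac promoter with a plasmid-borne lacI repressor, and they place a thrombin cleavage site between GST and the cloned fragment.

The insert is a 444 bp fragment of human p40phox (NCF4), a cytosolic subunit of the phagocyte NADPH oxidase. It encodes amino acids 1-148, which cover the PX domain. It was introduced by restriction enzyme cloning, although the sites used are not recorded. The fragment sits downstream of the backbone-encoded GST, so the product carries GST at its N terminus. The GST moiety allows affinity purification on glutathione resin and also gives a handle for immobilising or detecting the protein in binding assays.

The associated publication concerns the binding of the p47phox and p40phox PX domains to lipid products of PI 3-kinase. This fits use of the construct as a source of recombinant, isolated PX domain for in vitro phosphoinositide-binding and related biochemical studies, without the remaining regions of full-length p40phox.
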