>Addgene plasmid #19008 | pGEX-p40PX(aa1-148) | addgene partial sequence | sequence record 24442 | pGEX-5 5'-GGGCTGGCAAGCCACGTTTGGTG-3'
ATCTCAATCGGACTGGTTCGCGTGGATCCCCGGAATTCATGGCTGTGGCCCAGCAGCTGCGGGCCGAGAG
TGACTTTGAACAGCTTCCGGATGATGTTGCCATCTCGGCCAACATTGCTGACATCGAGGAGAAGAGAGGC
TTCACCAGCCACTTTGTTTTCGTCATCGAGGTGAAGACAAAAGGAGGATCCAAGTACCTCATCTACCGCC
GCTACCGCCAGTTCCATGCTTTGCAGAGCAAGCTGGAGGAGCGCTTCGGGCCAGACAGCAAGAGCAGTGC
CCTGGCCTGTACCCTGCCCACACTCCCAGCCAAAGTCTACGTGGGTGTGAAACAGGAGATCGCCGAGATG
CGGATACCTGCCCTCAACGCCTACATGAAGAGCCTGCTCAGCCTGCCGGTCTGGGTGCTGATGGATGAGG
ACGTCCGGATCTTCTTTTACCAGTCGCCCTATGACTCAGAGCAGGTGCCCCAGGCACTCCGCTGACTCGA
GCGGCCGCATCGTGACTGACTGACGATCTGCCTCGCGCGTTTCGGTGATGACGGTGAAAACCTCTGACAC
ATGCAGCTCCCGGAGACGGTCACAGCTTGTCTGTAAGCGGATGCCGGGAGCAGACAAGCCCGTCAGGGCG
CGTCAGCGGGTGTTGGCGGGTGTCGGGGCGCAGCCATGACCCAGTCACGTAGCGATAGCGGAGTGTATAA
TTCTTGAAGACGAAGGGCCTCGTGATACGCCTATTTTTATAGGTAATGTCATGATAATAATGGTTNCTAN
ANTCAGGTGCACTTTNCGGGAAATGTGCGCGAANCCCTATTGTTN
